>Addgene plasmid #11067 | p178 Grg-1L Myc His | depositor full sequence | sequence record 6883 | Author sequence
GACGGATCGGGAGATCTCCCGATCCCCTATGGTCGACTCTCAGTACAATCTGCTCTGATGCCGCATAGTT
AAGCCAGTATCTGCTCCCTGCTTGTGTGTTGGAGGTCGCTGAGTAGTGCGCGAGCAAAATTTAAGCTACA
ACAAGGCAAGGCTTGACCGACAATTGCATGAAGAATCTGCTTAGGGTTAGGCGTTTTGCGCTGCTTCGCG
ATGTACGGGCCAGATATACGCGTTGACATTGATTATTGACTAGTTATTAATAGTAATCAATTACGGGGTC
ATTAGTTCATAGCCCATATATGGAGTTCCGCGTTACATAACTTACGGTAAATGGCCCGCCTGGCTGACCG
CCCAACGACCCCCGCCCATTGACGTCAATAATGACGTATGTTCCCATAGTAACGCCAATAGGGACTTTCC
ATTGACGTCAATGGGTGGACTATTTACGGTAAACTGCCCACTTGGCAGTACATCAAGTGTATCATATGCC
AAGTACGCCCCCTATTGACGTCAATGACGGTAAATGGCCCGCCTGGCATTATGCCCAGTACATGACCTTA
TGGGACTTTCCTACTTGGCAGTACATCTACGTATTAGTCATCGCTATTACCATGGTGATGCGGTTTTGGC
AGTACATCAATGGGCGTGGATAGCGGTTTGACTCACGGGGATTTCCAAGTCTCCACCCCATTGACGTCAA
TGGGAGTTTGTTTTGGCACCAAAATCAACGGGACTTTCCAAAATGTCGTAACAACTCCGCCCCATTGACG
CAAATGGGCGGTAGGCGTGTACGGTGGGAGGTCTATATAAGCAGAGCTCTCTGGCTAACTAGAGAACCCA
CTGCTTACTGGCTTATCGAAATTAATACGACTCACTATAGGGAGACCCAAGCTGGCTAGTTAAGCTTGGT
ACCGAGCTCGGATCCATGTTCCCGCAGAGCCGGCACCCAACGCCGCACCAAGCTGCAGGCCAGCCCTTTA
AGTTCACTATCCCGGAGTCTCTGGACCGGATTAAAGAGGAATTCCAGTTCCTGCAGGCGCAGTATCACAG
TCTTAAATTGGAGTGTGGGAAACTGGCAAGTGAAAAGACAGAAATGCAGAGGCACTACGTGATGTATTAT
GAAATGTCATATGGATTAAACATTGAAATGCACAAACAGACTGAAATCGCCAAGAGATTGAACACCATTT
GTGCCCAAGTCATCCCATTTCTGTCTCAGGAACATCAACAACAGGTGGCCCAGGCTGTGGAACGTGCCAA
ACAGGTGACCATGGCAGAGTTGAATGCCATCATCGGGCAGCAGCAGTTGCAAGCTCAGCATCTCTCCCAT
GGCCATGGACCCCCAGTACCTCTCACGCCTCACCCTTCAGGACTTCAGCCTCCTGGCATCCCGCCCCTTG
GGGGCAGTGCCAGCCTTCTCGCGCTGTCTAGTGCTCTGAGTGGGCAGTCTCACTTGGCAATAAAAGATGA
CAAGAAGCACCATGATGCAGAGCGCCACAGAGACAGAGAGCCTGGCACGAGTAATTCCCTCTTGGTCCCA
GACAGCCTAAGAAGCACAGATAAGCGCAGAAATGGTCCAGAGTTTTCCAGTGACATCAAAAAAAGGAAGG
TGGATGATAAGGATAACTATGACAGTGATGGGGACAAGAGTGATGACAACTTAATTGTGGATGTGTCTAA
CGAGGACCCTTCTTCTTCACATGCAAGCCCCACACACTCACCCCGGGAAAACGGAATTGACAAAAACCGT
CTGCTGAAGAAAGATGCTTCAGGTAGCCCAGCATCCACAGCCTCCTCTGGAAGTTCCTCTTCCCTGAAAT
CCAAAGAAGTGAGCCTGCATGAAAAAGCCAACACTCCTGTTCTGAAATCCAGCACACCGACGCCTCGGAG
CGACATGCCAACCCCAGGCACCAGCGCTACTCCAGGCCTCCGTCCAGGTCTCGGCAAACCTCCAGCCATG
GAACCCCTTGTCAACCAAGCAGCAGCTGGCCTGAGGACGCCCCTGGCGGTGCCTGGCCCATACCCTGCCC
CCTTTGGCATGGTGCCCCATGCGGGCATGAACGGAGAGCTGACCAGCCCTGGTGCTGCCTATGCAGGTCT
ACACAGCATGTCTCCACAGATGAGCGCTGCAGCTGCTGCAGCTGCTGCTGCTGTGGTGGCCTATGGGCGC
TCCCCAATGGTTGGTTTTGATCCTCCTCCTCACATGAGAGTACCTTCTATCCCCCCCAACCTGGCAGGAA
TACCTGGAGGGAAACCAGCATACTCCTTCCATGTTACTGCTGATGGCCAAATGCAGCCTGTTCCTTTTCC
CCCCGATGCCCTCATTGGACCTGGGATTCCCCGACATGCTCGGCAGATCAACACCCTCAACCACGGGGAG
GTGGTGTGCGCAGTGACCATCAGCAACCCCACAAGGCACGTGTACACAGGTGGCAAGGGCTGCGTTAAGG
TGTGGGACATCAGCCACCCCGGCAACAAGAGCCCCGTCTCTCAGCTGGATTGTCTGAATAGAGATAACTA
CATCCGTTCCTGTAAATTGCTACCTGATGGCTGTACTCTCATAGTGGGAGGGGAAGCCAGTACTCTATCC
ATCTGGGACTTGGCAGCTCCAACTCCCCGCATAAAGGCAGAGCTGACATCCTCAGCCCCTGCCTGTTATG
CTCTGGCCATCAGCCCCGACTCCAAGGTCTGCTTCTCATGCTGCAGTGACGGCAACATCGCAGTGTGGGA
CCTGCACAACCAGACCCTGGTGAGGCAATTCCAGGGCCACACAGACGGAGCCAGCTGTATTGACATTTCT
AATGATGGCACCAAGCTCTGGACAGGCGGTTTAGACAACACTGTGAGGTCCTGGGACCTGAGAGAAGGGA
GGCAGCTGCAGCAGCATGACTTCACTTCACAGATCTTCTCTTTGGGATATTGCCCAACTGGGGAGTGGCT
TGCTGTGGGCATGGAAAGCAGCAACGTGGAAGTTCTGCATGTGAACAAGCCTGACAAGTACCAGCTGCAC
CTCCACGAGAGCTGCGTGCTGTCCCTAAAGTTTGCTTATTGTGGCAAATGGTTTGTGAGTACTGGAAAAG
ACAACCTCCTAAATGCCTGGCGGACACCATATGGAGCCAGCATCTTCCAGTCCAAAGAATCTTCATCAGT
GCTTAGCTGTGACATCTCTGTGGATGATAAATACATAGTCACTGGCTCAGGGGACAAAAAGGCTACCGTT
TATGAGGTCATCTACCCGCGGTTCGAACAAAAACTCATCTCAGAAGAGGATCTGAATATGCATACCGGTC
ATCATCACCATCACCATTGAGTTTAAACCCGCTGATCAGCCTCGACTGTGCCTTCTAGTTGCCAGCCATC
TGTTGTTTGCCCCTCCCCCGTGCCTTCCTTGACCCTGGAAGGTGCCACTCCCACTGTCCTTTCCTAATAA
AATGAGGAAATTGCATCGCATTGTCTGAGTAGGTGTCATTCTATTCTGGGGGGTGGGGTGGGGCAGGACA
GCAAGGGGGAGGATTGGGAAGACAATAGCAGGCATGCTGGGGATGCGGTGGGCTCTATGGCTTCTGAGGC
GGAAAGAACCAGCTGGGGCTCTAGGGGGTATCCCC
[124 nt withheld, positions 3606-3729]
C
[32 nt withheld, positions 3731-3762]
CA
[57 nt withheld, positions 3765-3821]
A
[49 nt withheld, positions 3823-3871]
CCTTTGACGTTGGAGTCCACGTTCTTT
[37 nt withheld, positions 3899-3935]
ACCCTATCTCGGTCTATTCTTTTGATTTATAAGGGATTTTGGGGATTTCGGCCTATTGGTTAAAAAATGA
GCTGATTTAACAAAAATTTAACGCGAATTAATTCTGTGGAATGTGTGTCAGTTAGGGTGTGGAAAGTCCC
CAGGCTCCCCAGGCAGGCAGAAGTATGCAAAGCATGCATCTCAATTAGTCAGCAACCAGGTGTGGAAAGT
CCCCAGGCTCCCCAGCAGGCAGAAGTATGCAAAGCATGCATCTCAATTAGTCAGCAACCATAGTCCCGCC
CCTAACTCCGCCCATCCCGCCCCTAACTCCGCCCAGTTCCGCCCATTCTCCGCCCCATGGCTGACTAATT
TTTTTTATTTATGCAGAGGCCGAGGCCGCCTCTGCCTCTGAGCTATTCCAGAAGTAGTGAGGAGGCTTTT
TTGGAGGCCTAGGCTTTTGCAAAAAGCTCCCGGGAGCTTGTATATCCATTTTCGGATCTGATCAAGAGAC
AGGATGAGGATCGTTTCGCATGATTGAACAAGATGGATTGCACGCAGGTTCTCCGGCCGCTTGGGTGGAG
AGGCTATTCGGCTATGACTGGGCACAACAGACAATCGGCTGCTCTGATGCCGCCGTGTTCCGGCTGTCAG
CGCAGGGGCGCCCGGTTCTTTTTGTCAAGACCGACCTGTCCGGTGCCCTGAATGAACTGCAGGACGAGGC
AGCGCGGCTATCGTGGCTGGCCACGACGGGCGTTCCTTGCGCAGCTGTGCTCGACGTTGTCACTGAAGCG
GGAAGGGACTGGCTGCTATTGGGCGAAGTGCCGGGGCAGGATCTCCTGTCATCTCACCTTGCTCCTGCCG
AGAAAGTATCCATCATGGCTGATGCAATGCGGCGGCTGCATACGCTTGATCCGGCTACCTGCCCATTCGA
CCACCAAGCGAAACATCGCATCGAGCGAGCACGTACTCGGATGGAAGCCGGTCTTGTCGATCAGGATGAT
CTGGACGAAGAGCATCAGGGGCTCGCGCCAGCCGAACTGTTCGCCAGGCTCAAGGCGCGCATGCCCGACG
GCGAGGATCTCGTCGTGACCCATGGCGATGCCTGCTTGCCGAATATCATGGTGGAAAATGGCCGCTTTTC
TGGATTCATCGACTGTGGCCGGCTGGGTGTGGCGGACCGCTATCAGGACATAGCGTTGGCTACCCGTGAT
ATTGCTGAAGAGCTTGGCGGCGAATGGGCTGACCGCTTCCTCGTGCTTTACGGTATCGCCGCTCCCGATT
CGCAGCGCATCGCCTTCTATCGCCTTCTTGACGAGTTCTTCTGAGCGGGACTCTGGGGTTCGCGAAATGA
CCGACCAAGCGACGCCCAACCTGCCATCACGAGATTTCGATTCCACCGCCGCCTTCTATGAAAGGTTGGG
CTTCGGAATCGTTTTCCGGGACGCCGGCTGGATGATCCTCCAGCGCGGGGATCTCATGCTGGAGTTCTTC
GCCCACCCCAACTTGTTTATTGCAGCTTATAATGGTTACAAATAAAGCAATAGCATCACAAATTTCACAA
ATAAAGCATTTTTTTCACTGCATTCTAGTTGTGGTTTGTCCAAACTCATCAATGTATCTTATCATGTCTG
TATACCGTCGACCTCTAGCTAGAGCTTGGCGTAATCATGGTCATAGCTGTTTCCTGTGTGAAATTGTTAT
CCGCTCACAATTCCACACAACATACGAGCCGGAAGCATAAAGTGTAAAGCCTGGGGTGCCTAATGAGTGA
GCTAACTCACATTAATTGCGTTGCGCTCACTGCCCGCTTTCCAGTCGGGAAACCTGTCGTGCCAGCTGCA
TTAATGAATCGGCCAACGCGCGGGGAGAGGCGGTTTGCGTATTGGGCGCTCTTCCGCTTCCTCGCTCACT
GACTCGCTGCGCTCGGTCGTTCGGCTGCGGCGAGCGGTATCAGCTCACTCAAAGGCGGTAATACGGTTAT
CCACAGAATCAGGGGATAACGCAGGAAAGAACATGTGAGCAAAAGGCCAGCAAAAGGCCAGGAACCGTAA
AAAGGCCGCGTTGCTGGCGTTTTTCCATAGGCTCCGCCCCCCTGACGAGCATCACAAAAATCGACGCTCA
AGTCAGAGGTGGCGAAACCCGACAGGACTATAAAGATACCAGGCGTTTCCCCCTGGAAGCTCCCTCGTGC
GCTCTCCTGTTCCGACCCTGCCGCTTACCGGATACCTGTCCGCCTTTCTCCCTTCGGGAAGCGTGGCGCT
TTCTCAATGCTCACGCTGTAGGTATCTCAGTTCGGTGTAGGTCGTTCGCTCCAAGCTGGGCTGTGTGCAC
GAACCCCCCGTTCAGCCCGACCGCTGCGCCTTATCCGGTAACTATCGTCTTGAGTCCAACCCGGTAAGAC
ACGACTTATCGCCACTGGCAGCAGCCACTGGTAACAGGATTAGCAGAGCGAGGTATGTAGGCGGTGCTAC
AGAGTTCTTGAAGTGGTGGCCTAACTACGGCTACACTAGAAGGACAGTATTTGGTATCTGCGCTCTGCTG
AAGCCAGTTACCTTCGGAAAAAGAGTTGGTAGCTCTTGATCCGGCAAACAAACCACCGCTGGTAGCGGTG
GTTTTTTTGTTTGCAAGCAGCAGATTACGCGCAGAAAAAAAGGATCTCAAGAAGATCCTTTGATCTTTTC
TACGGGGTCTGACGCTCAGTGGAACGAAAACTCACGTTAAGGGATTTTGGTCATGAGATTATCAAAAAGG
ATCTTCACCTAGATCCTTTTAAATTAAAAATGAAGTTTTAAATCAATCTAAAGTATATATGAGTAAACTT
GGTCTGACAGTTACCAATGCTTAATCAGTGAGGCACCTATCTCAGCGATCTGTCTATTTCGTTCATCCAT
AGTTGCCTGACTCCCCGTCGTGTAGATAACTACGATACGGGAGGGCTTACCATCTGGCCCCAGTGCTGCA
ATGATACCGCGAGACCCACGCTCACCGGCTCCAGATTTATCAGCAATAAACCAGCCAGCCGGAAGGGCCG
AGCGCAGAAGTGGTCCTGCAACTTTATCCGCCTCCATCCAGTCTATTAATTGTTGCCGGGAAGCTAGAGT
AAGTAGTTCGCCAGTTAATAGTTTGCGCAACGTTGTTGCCATTGCTACAGGCATCGTGGTGTCACGCTCG
TCGTTTGGTATGGCTTCATTCAGCTCCGGTTCCCAACGATCAAGGCGAGTTACATGATCCCCCATGTTGT
GCAAAAAAGCGGTTAGCTCCTTCGGTCCTCCGATCGTTGTCAGAAGTAAGTTGGCCGCAGTGTTATCACT
CATGGTTATGGCAGCACTGCATAATTCTCTTACTGTCATGCCATCCGTAAGATGCTTTTCTGTGACTGGT
GAGTACTCAACCAAGTCATTCTGAGAATAGTGTATGCGGCGACCGAGTTGCTCTTGCCCGGCGTCAATAC
GGGATAATACCGCGCCACATAGCAGAACTTTAAAAGTGCTCATCATTGGAAAACGTTCTTCGGGGCGAAA
ACTCTCAAGGATCTTACCGCTGTTGAGATCCAGTTCGATGTAACCCACTCGTGCACCCAACTGATCTTCA
GCATCTTTTACTTTCACCAGCGTTTCTGGGTGAGCAAAAACAGGAAGGCAAAATGCCGCAAAAAAGGGAA
TAAGGGCGACACGGAAATGTTGAATACTCATACTCTTCCTTTTTCAATATTATTGAAGCATTTATCAGGG
TTATTGTCTCATGAGCGGATACATATTTGAATGTATTTAGAAAAATAAACAAATAGGGGTTCCGCGCACA
TTTCCCCGAAAAGTGCCACCTGACGTC
Features (pLannotate 1.2.2; 20 found; start..end, strand, type, name):
     36..80      -  misc_feature   bom (fragment): basis of mobility region from pBR322
    235..614     +  enhancer       CMV enhancer: human cytomegalovirus immediate early enhancer
    615..818     +  promoter       CMV promoter: human cytomegalovirus (CMV) immediate early promoter
    814..847     +  LTR            5' LTR (truncated) (fragment): truncated 5' long terminal repeat (LTR) from HIV-1
    863..881     +  promoter       T7 promoter: promoter for bacteriophage T7 RNA polymerase
    926..3235    +  CDS            Tle1: TLE1_MOUSE - Also known as Grg1. Experimental evidence at protein level: Swiss-Prot protein existence level 1. Transcriptional corepressor that binds to a number of transcription factors. Inhibits NF-kappa-B-regulated gene expression. Inhibits the transcriptional activation mediated by FOXA2, and by CTNNB1 and TCF family members in Wnt signaling. Enhances FOXG1/BF- 1- and HES1-mediated transcriptional repression (PubMed:16314515). The effects of full-length TLE family members may be modulated by association with dominant-negative AES. Unusual function as coactivator for ESRRG (By similarity).
   3336..3560    +  polyA_signal   bGH poly(A) signal: bovine growth hormone polyadenylation signal
   3564..3585    +  promoter       SV40 promoter (fragment): SV40 enhancer and early promoter
   3606..4034    +  rep_origin     f1 ori (sequence partly withheld): f1 bacteriophage origin of replication; arrow indicates direction of (+) strand synthesis
   4048..4378    +  promoter       SV40 promoter: SV40 enhancer and early promoter
   4445..5236    +  CDS            neo: KKA2_KLEPN - Also known as kan, nptII. Experimental evidence at protein level: Swiss-Prot protein existence level 1. Resistance to kanamycin, neomycin, paromomycin, ribostamycin, butirosin and gentamicin B. From Klebsiella pneumoniae.
   5262..5420    +  CDS            ble (fragment): BLE_KLEPN - Experimental evidence at protein level: Swiss-Prot protein existence level 1. Binding protein with a strong affinity to the bleomycin family of antibiotics. Binds to CL990; an antimitotic-antibiotic compound. From Klebsiella pneumoniae.
   5415..5536    +  polyA_signal   SV40 poly(A) signal: SV40 polyadenylation signal
   5609..5625    -  protein_bind   lac operator: The lac repressor binds to the lac operator to inhibit transcription in E. coli. This inhibition can be relieved by adding lactose or isopropyl-β-D-thiogalactopyranoside (IPTG). lac repressor encoded by lacI
   5633..5663    -  promoter       lac promoter: promoter for the E. coli lac operon
   5678..5699    -  protein_bind   CAP binding site: CAP binding activates transcription in the presence of cAMP. E. coli catabolite activator protein
   5712..5804    -  CDS            lacI (fragment): lac repressor; lacI; The lac repressor binds to the lac operator to inhibit transcription in E. coli. This inhibition can be relieved by adding lactose or isopropyl-β-D-thiogalactopyranoside (IPTG).
   5987..6575    -  rep_origin     ori: high-copy-number ColE1/pMB1/pBR322/pUC origin of replication
   6746..7606    -  CDS            AmpR: β-lactamase; bla; confers resistance to ampicillin, carbenicillin, and related antibiotics
   7607..7711    -  promoter       AmpR promoter: bla
