[The description below was written by a language model from this plasmid's Addgene catalogue record and pLannotate feature annotations shown in this document.]
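Description:
p178 Grg-1L Myc His is a mammalian expression plasmid built on the Invitrogen pcDNA3.1/myc-His B backbone and carrying the long isoform of mouse Grg1 (Groucho-related gene 1, gene symbol Tle1), the orthologue of human TLE1. The roughly 2.3 kb coding sequence was inserted between the BamHI and SacII sites, both of which are retained, giving a construct of about 7.7 kb. It is propagated in E. coli as a high-copy plasmid through a ColE1/pUC-type origin with ampicillin selection from the β-lactamase gene. An f1 origin is also present, which allows single-stranded DNA production.

Expression in mammalian cells is driven by the human cytomegalovirus immediate-early enhancer and promoter, and transcripts are terminated by the bovine growth hormone polyadenylation signal. A T7 promoter sits just upstream of the insert, serving as a sequencing primer site and permitting in vitro transcription. According to the catalogue record, the backbone supplies C-terminal Myc and His tags, for antibody detection and metal-affinity purification. The automated feature table does not annotate these tags separately, though there is unannotated space between the end of the Tle1 reading frame and the poly(A) signal. A separate cassette, in which the SV40 early promoter drives the neomycin phosphotransferase gene followed by an SV40 poly(A) signal, allows G418 selection of stable transfectants.

Tle1/Grg1 is a transcriptional corepressor that partners with factors such as TCF family members, FOXA2 and HES1. The associated study characterised a novel mammalian Groucho isoform and its role in transcriptional regulation, so this plasmid suits expression of tagged full-length Grg1 in cultured cells for repression and protein-interaction work.
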