Addgene plasmid #11067: p178 Grg-1L Myc His
Depositing lab: Ramesh Shivdasani. Depositing organization: Dana-Farber Cancer Institute. Publication: Characterization of a novel mammalian Groucho isoform and its role in transcriptional regulation. Lepourcelet M, Shivdasani RA. J Biol Chem. 2002 Dec 6. 277(49):47732-40. 10.1074/jbc.M208154200 PubMed 12359720.
Backbone
  Vector backbone: pcDNA3.1/myc-His B
  Backbone manufacturer: Invitrogen
  Backbone size w/o insert (bp): 5500
  Vector type: Mammalian Expression
  Selectable markers: Neomycin (select with G418)
Growth in bacteria
  Bacterial resistance: Ampicillin, 100 μg/mL
  Growth temperature: 37°C
  Growth strain: DH5alpha
  Copy number: High Copy
Gene/Insert
  Gene/Insert name: Grg1-L (alt names: Groucho; Grg1 long)
  Species: M. musculus (mouse)
  Insert size (bp): 2300
  Entrez Gene: Tle1 (a.k.a. C230057C06Rik, Estm14, Grg-1, Grg1, Tle4l)
  Tag / fusion protein: Myc (C terminal on backbone); His (C terminal on backbone)
  Cloning method: Restriction Enzyme; 5′ cloning site BamHI (not destroyed); 3′ cloning site SacII (not destroyed)
  Sequencing primers: 5′ T7
Terms and licenses: Academic/Nonprofit Terms; Industry Terms: Not Available to Industry
Depositor comments: Mouse orthologue of human TLE1 gene.
How to cite: p178 Grg-1L Myc His was a gift from Ramesh Shivdasani (Addgene plasmid # 11067 ; http://n2t.net/addgene:11067 ; RRID:Addgene_11067)
