>Addgene plasmid #11067 | p178 Grg-1L Myc His | addgene partial sequence | sequence record 18022 | T7 5'-TAATACGACTCACTATAGGG-3'
GCACCCAACGCCGCACCAAGCTGCAGGCCAGCCCTTTAAGTTCACTATCCCGGAGTCTCTGGACCGGATT
AAAGAGGAATTCCAGTTCCTGCAGGCGCAGTATCACAGTCTTAAATTGGAGTGTGGGAAACTGGCAAGTG
AAAAGACAGAAATGCAGAGGCACTACGTGATGTATTATGAAATGTCATATGGATTAAACATTGAAATGCA
CAAACAGACTGAAATCGCCAAGAGATTGAACACCATTTGTGCCCAAGTCATCCCATTTCTGTCTCAGGAA
CATCAACAACAGGTGGCCCAGGCTGTGGAACGTGCCAAACAGGTGACCATGGCAGAGTTGAATGCCATCA
TCGGGCAGCAGCAGTTGCAAGCTCAGCATCTCTCCCATGGCCATGGACCCCCAGTACCTCTCACGCCTCA
CCCTTCAGGACTTCAGCCTCCTGGCATCCCGCCCCTTGGGGGCAGTGCCAGCCTTCTCGCGCTGTCTAGT
GCTCTGAGTGGGCAGTCTCACTTGGCAATAAAAGATGACAAGAAGCACCATGATGCAGAGCGCCACAGAG
ACAGAGAGCCTGGCACGAGTAATTCCCTCTTGGTCCCAGACAGCCTAAGAAGCACAGATAAGCGCAGAAA
TGGTCCAGAGTTTTCCAGTGACATCAAAAAAAGGAAGGTGGATGATAAGGATAACTATGACAGTGATGGG
GACAAGAGTGATGACAACT
